Addgene plasmid #229258: pXTK021 [Origin_pBR322-ROP_PartType1]
Purpose: XanthoMoClo Golden Gate Part Plasmid for cloning, contains Origin_pBR322-ROP_PartType1
Depositing lab: Michael Springer. Depositing organization: Harvard Medical School. Publication: XanthoMoClo horizontal line A Robust Modular Cloning Genetic Toolkit for the Genera Xanthobacter and Roseixanthobacter. Soltysiak MPM, Ory ALH, Lee AD, Christophersen CE, Jalihal AP, Springer M. ACS Synth Biol. 2025 Apr 18;14(4):1173-1190. doi: 10.1021/acssynbio.4c00806. Epub 2025 Mar 13. PubMed 40080684.
Backbone
  Vector backbone: pXTK
  Vector type: Bacterial Expression
Growth in bacteria
  Bacterial resistance: Ampicillin, 100 μg/mL
  Growth temperature: 37°C
  Growth strain: DH5alpha
  Copy number: Low Copy
Gene/Insert
  Gene/Insert name: pBR322-ROP Origin (alt name: Origin_pBR322-ROP_PartType1)
  Species: Synthetic
  Cloning method: Restriction Enzyme; 5′ cloning site unknown (unknown if destroyed)
Terms and licenses: Academic/Nonprofit Terms; Industry Terms: Not Available to Industry
How to cite: pXTK021 [Origin_pBR322-ROP_PartType1] was a gift from Michael Springer (Addgene plasmid # 229258 ; http://n2t.net/addgene:229258 ; RRID:Addgene_229258)
