[The description below was written by a language model from this plasmid's Addgene catalogue record and pLannotate feature annotations shown in this document.]
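Description:
pXTK021 is a Golden Gate part plasmid from the XanthoMoClo modular cloning toolkit, which was developed for genetic work in the bacterial genera Xanthobacter and Roseixanthobacter. It is built on the pXTK part-storage backbone and carries, as its stored module, a synthetic "Type 1" part consisting of the pBR322 origin of replication together with the rop gene. The plasmid is small (about 3.1 kb), is maintained in E. coli under ampicillin selection, and is catalogued as low copy. Although it is listed as a bacterial expression vector, it carries no expression cassette other than the resistance marker. Its role is to donate an origin module for hierarchical assembly into larger plasmids.

The feature table shows two ColE1/pMB1-family origins in tandem and in the same orientation. One of these presumably belongs to the backbone and the other to the part, although the annotation does not mark the part boundaries or the Type IIS restriction sites that would release it. Downstream of the second origin lie the pBR322 basis-of-mobility (bom) region, the rop coding sequence on the reverse strand, and a short mbeC fragment. This arrangement is consistent with a contiguous block of pBR322-derived sequence. Rop helps the antisense RNA I pair with the RNA II replication primer, which dampens replication initiation and keeps copy number low. The bom site allows mobilisation by conjugation when transfer functions are supplied in trans. The remainder of the plasmid is the bla (TEM beta-lactamase) gene under its native AmpR promoter, followed by a bacteriophage fd terminator. The record does not state the cloning sites or the overhangs that define the Type 1 position.
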