Features (pLannotate 1.2.2; 8 found; start..end, strand, type, name):
      1..589     +  rep_origin     ori: high-copy-number ColE1/pMB1/pBR322/pUC origin of replication
    636..1224    +  rep_origin     ori: high-copy-number ColE1/pMB1/pBR322/pUC origin of replication
   1410..1550    -  misc_feature   bom: basis of mobility region from pBR322
   1652..1843    -  CDS            rop: Rop protein, which maintains plasmids at low copy number; rop
   1884..1994    +  CDS            mbeC (fragment): MBEC_ECOLX - Experimental evidence at protein level: Swiss-Prot protein existence level 1. Required for efficient mobilization of ColE1 plasmid and is thus essential to promote the specific transfer of the plasmid during conjugation. Probably functions by inducing DNA bending, helping the MbeA relaxase to melt the DNA around the nic site and cleave the phosphodiester bond. Binds specifically double-stranded DNA (dsDNA) containing the ColE1 oriT but does not recognize the inverted repeat (IR). From Escherichia coli.
   2048..2139    +  promoter       AmpR promoter: bla
   2140..2997    +  CDS            bla: BLAT_ECOLX - Experimental evidence at protein level: Swiss-Prot protein existence level 1. TEM-type are the most prevalent beta-lactamases in enterobacteria; they hydrolyze the beta-lactam bond in susceptible beta-lactam antibiotics, thus conferring resistance to penicillins and cephalosporins. TEM-3 and TEM-4 are capable of hydrolyzing cefotaxime and ceftazidime. TEM-5 is capable of hydrolyzing ceftazidime. TEM-6 is capable of hydrolyzing ceftazidime and aztreonam. TEM-8/CAZ-2, TEM- 16/CAZ-7 and TEM-24/CAZ-6 are markedly active against ceftazidime. IRT- 4 shows resistance to beta-lactamase in
   3004..3043    +  terminator     fd terminator: central terminator from bacteriophage fd (Otsuka and Kunisawa, 1982)
>Addgene plasmid #229258 | pXTK021 [Origin_pBR322-ROP_PartType1] | addgene full sequence | sequence record 467621 | Addgene NGS Result
TTGAGATCCTTTTTTTCTGCGCGTAATCTGCTGCTTGCAAACAAAAAAACCACCGCTACCAGCGGTGGTT
TGTTTGCCGGATCAAGAGCTACCAACTCTTTTTCCGAAGGTAACTGGCTTCAGCAGAGCGCAGATACCAA
ATACTGTTCTTCTAGTGTAGCCGTAGTTAGGCCACCACTTCAAGAACTCTGTAGCACCGCCTACATACCT
CGCTCTGCTAATCCTGTTACCAGTGGCTGCTGCCAGTGGCGATAAGTCGTGTCTTACCGGGTTGGACTCA
AGACGATAGTTACCGGATAAGGCGCAGCGGTCGGGCTGAACGGGGGGTTCGTGCACACAGCCCAGCTTGG
AGCGAACGACCTACACCGAACTGAGATACCTACAGCGTGAGCTATGAGAAAGCGCCACGCTTCCCGAAGG
GAGAAAGGCGGACAGGTATCCGGTAAGCGGCAGGGTCGGAACAGGAGAGCGCACGAGGGAGCTTCCAGGG
GGAAACGCCTGGTATCTTTATAGTCCTGTCGGGTTTCGCCACCTCTGACTTGAGCGTCGATTTTTGTGAT
GCTCGTCAGGGGGGCGGAGCCTATGGAAAAACGCCAGCAACGCGAGTCGGTCTCTCCGAAGATCAAAGGA
TCTTCTTGAGATCCTTTTTTTCTGCGCGTAATCTGCTGCTTGCAAACAAAAAAACCACCGCTACCAGCGG
TGGTTTGTTTGCCGGATCAAGAGCTACCAACTCTTTTTCCGAAGGTAACTGGCTTCAGCAGAGCGCAGAT
ACCAAATACTGTCCTTCTAGTGTAGCCGTAGTTAGGCCACCACTTCAAGAACTCTGTAGCACCGCCTACA
TACCTCGCTCTGCTAATCCTGTTACCAGTGGCTGCTGCCAGTGGCGATAAGTCGTGTCTTACCGGGTTGG
ACTCAAGACGATAGTTACCGGATAAGGCGCAGCGGTCGGGCTGAACGGGGGGTTCGTGCACACAGCCCAG
CTTGGAGCGAACGACCTACACCGAACTGAGATACCTACAGCGTGAGCTATGAGAAAGCGCCACGCTTCCC
GAAGGGAGAAAGGCGGACAGGTATCCGGTAAGCGGCAGGGTCGGAACAGGAGAGCGCACGAGGGAGCTTC
CAGGGGGAAACGCCTGGTATCTTTATAGTCCTGTCGGGTTTCGCCACCTCTGACTTGAGCGTCGATTTTT
GTGATGCTCGTCAGGGGGGCGGAGCCTATGGAAAAACGCCAGCAACGCGGCCTTTTTACGGTTCCTGGCC
TTTTGCTGGCCTTTTGCTCACATGTTCTTTCCTGCGTTATCCCCTGATTCTGTGGATAACCGTATTACCG
CCTTTGAGTGAGCTGATACCGCTCGCCGCAGCCGAACGACCGAGCGCAGCGAGTCAGTGAGCGAGGAAGC
GGAAGAGCGCCTGATGCGGTATTTTCTCCTTACGCATCTGTGCGGTATTTCACACCGCATATGGTGCACT
CTCAGTACAATCTGCTCTGATGCCGCATAGTTAAGCCAGTATACACTCCGCTATCGCTACGTGACTGGGT
CATGGCTGCGCCCCGACACCCGCCAACACCCGCTGACGCGCCCTGACGGGCTTGTCTGCTCCCGGCATCC
GCTTACAGACAAGCTGTGACCGTCTCCGGGAGCTGCATGTGTCAGAGGTTTTCACCGTCATCACCGAAAC
GCGCGAGGCAGCTGCGGTAAAGCTCATCAGCGTGGTCGTGCAGCGATTCACAGATGTCTGCCTGTTCATC
CGCGTCCAGCTCGTTGAGTTTCTCCAGAAGCGTTAATGTCTGGCTTCTGATAAAGCGGGCCATGTTAAGG
GCGGTTTTTTCCTGTTTGGTCACTGATGCCTCCGTGTAAGGGGGATTTCTGTTCATGGGGGTAATGATAC
CGATGAAACGAGAGAGGATGCTCACGATACGGGTTACTGATGATGAACATGCCCGGTTACTGGAACGTTG
TGAGGGTAAACAACTGGCGGTATGGATGCGGCGCAATTGAGACCAGAGTAGCCCGCCTAATGAGCGGGCT
TTTTTTTAATTCCCCTATTTGTTTATTTTTCTAAATACATTCAAATATGTATCCGCTCATGAGACAATAA
CCCTGATAAATGCTTCAATAATATTGAAAAAGGAAGAGTATGAGCATTCAGCATTTTCGTGTGGCGCTGA
TTCCGTTTTTTGCGGCGTTTTGCCTGCCGGTGTTTGCGCATCCGGAAACCCTGGTGAAAGTGAAAGATGC
GGAAGATCAACTGGGTGCGCGCGTGGGCTATATTGAACTGGATCTGAACAGCGGCAAAATTCTGGAATCT
TTTCGTCCGGAAGAACGTTTTCCGATGATGAGCACCTTTAAAGTGCTGCTGTGCGGTGCGGTTCTGAGCC
GTGTGGATGCGGGCCAGGAACAACTGGGCCGTCGTATTCATTATAGCCAGAACGATCTGGTGGAATATAG
CCCGGTGACCGAAAAACATCTGACCGATGGCATGACCGTGCGTGAACTGTGCAGCGCGGCGATTACCATG
AGCGATAACACCGCGGCGAACCTGCTGCTGACGACCATTGGCGGTCCGAAAGAACTGACCGCGTTTCTGC
ATAACATGGGCGATCATGTGACCCGTCTGGATCGTTGGGAACCGGAACTGAACGAAGCGATTCCGAACGA
TGAACGTGATACCACCATGCCGGCAGCAATGGCGACCACCCTGCGTAAACTGCTGACGGGTGAGCTGCTG
ACCCTGGCAAGCCGCCAGCAACTGATTGATTGGATGGAAGCGGATAAAGTGGCGGGTCCGCTGCTGCGTA
GCGCGCTGCCGGCTGGCTGGTTTATTGCGGATAAAAGCGGTGCGGGCGAACGTGGCAGCCGTGGCATTAT
TGCGGCGCTGGGCCCGGATGGTAAACCGAGCCGTATTGTGGTGATTTATACCACCGGCAGCCAGGCGACG
ATGGATGAACGTAACCGTCAGATTGCGGAAATTGGCGCGAGCCTGATTAAACATTGGTAAACCGATACAA
TTAAAGGCTCCTTTTGGAGCCTTTTTTTTTGGACGACCCTTGTCAGATCAAAGGATCTTC
